Addgene plasmid #44948: pFA6a-link-yoPS-CFP2-Kan
Purpose: Yeast tagging vector to create gene fusion with yeast optimized photoconvertible CFP2 with Kan selection
Depositing lab: Wendell Lim & Kurt Thorn. Depositing organization: University of California, San Francisco (UCSF). Publication: Improved Blue, Green, and Red Fluorescent Protein Tagging Vectors for S. cerevisiae. Lee S, Lim WA, Thorn KS. PLoS One. 2013 Jul 2;8(7):e67902. doi: 10.1371/journal.pone.0067902. Print 2013. PubMed 23844123.
Backbone
  Vector backbone: pFA6a
  Vector type: Yeast Expression
  Selectable markers: Kanamycin
Growth in bacteria
  Bacterial resistance: Ampicillin, 100 μg/mL
  Growth temperature: 37°C
  Growth strain: DH5alpha
  Copy number: Unknown
Gene/Insert
  Gene/Insert name: yoPS-CFP2 (alt name: Yeast Optimized PS-CFP2)
  Species: Synthetic
Terms and licenses: Academic/Nonprofit Terms; Industry Terms: Not Available to Industry
Depositor comments: This vector is derived from the sequences published in “Optimized cassettes for fluorescent protein tagging in Saccharomyces cerevisiae.” Sheff MA, Thorn KS. Yeast. 2004 Jun;21(8):661-70. These plasmids were generated with funding from an NIGMS Systems Biology Center grant, number P50 GM081879. Please acknowledge this grant if you use these plasmids.
How to cite: pFA6a-link-yoPS-CFP2-Kan was a gift from Wendell Lim & Kurt Thorn (Addgene plasmid # 44948 ; http://n2t.net/addgene:44948 ; RRID:Addgene_44948)
