[The description below was written by a language model from this plasmid's Addgene catalogue record and pLannotate feature annotations shown in this document.]
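Description:
pFA6a-link-yoPS-CFP2-Kan is a yeast tagging vector built on the pFA6a backbone. It serves as a source of a cassette for fusing a chromosomal Saccharomyces cerevisiae gene to a fluorescent protein, rather than as a plasmid maintained in yeast. The feature table shows no yeast origin of replication or centromere, which fits this role. In E. coli the 4.9 kb plasmid replicates from a high-copy ColE1/pUC-type origin and is selected with ampicillin through the β-lactamase gene and its native promoter. Short remnants of rop, bom and lacI, together with flanking SP6 and T7 promoters, are carried over from the parental cloning vector and have no evident role in the tagging function.

The payload is a synthetic, yeast codon-optimized coding sequence for PS-CFP2, a photoconvertible cyan fluorescent protein derived from Aequorea coerulescens. The ADH1 transcription terminator lies directly downstream. No yeast promoter is annotated upstream of the fluorescent protein, as expected for a tag that is expressed from the target gene's own promoter once fused in frame. The "link" in the name implies a linker sequence ahead of the tag, although this is not annotated separately. Next comes the kanMX module, a self-contained yeast marker listed as kanamycin selection, which in yeast is normally applied as G418 resistance.

In vectors of this family, the tag–terminator–marker unit is typically PCR-amplified with primers carrying homology to the target locus and integrated by homologous recombination, usually creating a C-terminal fusion. The plasmid belongs to a series of improved blue, green and red fluorescent protein tagging vectors derived from earlier optimized yeast cassettes. The photoconvertible tag is suited to optically marking and following a subpopulation of the fusion protein in live cells.
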