Features (pLannotate 1.2.2; 11 found; start..end, strand, type, name):
      5..40      +  CDS            rop (fragment): Rop protein, which maintains plasmids at low copy number; rop
    142..193     +  misc_feature   bom (fragment): basis of mobility region from pBR322
    256..274     +  promoter       SP6 promoter: promoter for bacteriophage SP6 RNA polymerase
    344..1057    +  CDS            PS-CFP2: PS-CFP2 is a photoconvertible blue fluorescent protein, derived from Aequorea coerulescens.
   1081..1268    +  terminator     ADH1 terminator: S. cerevisiae ADH1; transcription terminator for the S. cerevisiae alcohol dehydrogenase 1 (ADH1) gene
   1343..2699    +  gene           kanMX: yeast selectable marker conferring kanamycin resistance (Wach et al., 1994)
   2804..2822    -  promoter       T7 promoter: promoter for bacteriophage T7 RNA polymerase
   2844..2897    -  CDS            lacI (fragment): lac repressor; lacI; The lac repressor binds to the lac operator to inhibit transcription in E. coli. This inhibition can be relieved by adding lactose or isopropyl-β-D-thiogalactopyranoside (IPTG).
   3080..3668    -  rep_origin     ori: high-copy-number ColE1/pMB1/pBR322/pUC origin of replication
   3839..4699    -  CDS            AmpR: β-lactamase; bla; confers resistance to ampicillin, carbenicillin, and related antibiotics
   4700..4804    -  promoter       AmpR promoter: bla
>Addgene plasmid #44948 | pFA6a-link-yoPS-CFP2-Kan | depositor full sequence | sequence record 62219 | pFA6a-link-yoPS-CFP2-Kan sequence 4894 bps
TCGTCTCGCGCGTTTCGGTGATGACGGTGAAAACCTCTGACACATGCAGCTCCCGGAGACGGTCACAGCT
TGTCTGTAAGCGGATGCCGGGAGCAGACAAGCCCGTCAGGGCGCGTCAGCGGGTGTTGGCGGGTGTCGGG
GCTGGCTTAACTATGCGGCATCAGAGCAGATTGTACTGAGAGTGCACCATATGGACATATTGTCGTTAGA
ACGCGGCTACAATTAATACATAACCTTATGTATCATACACATACGATTTAGGTGACACTATAGAACGCGG
CCGCCAGCTGAAGCTTCGTACGCTGCAGGTCGACGGATCGGTGACGGTGCTGGTTTAATTAACATGTCCA
AAGGAGCCGAATTGTTTACAGGTATTGTTCCTATCCTCATAGAATTGAACGGTGATGTAAACGGTCATAA
GTTTTCTGTCAGCGGAGAAGGTGAAGGGGATGCTACCTATGGTAAACTAACTCTGAAATTCATTTGTACA
ACCGGCAAGTTGCCAGTTCCTTGGCCTACATTAGTGGCTACATTATCATACGGGGTTCAGTGCTTTTCTA
GATATCCAGACCACATGAAACAACATGATTTCTTTAAGTCAGCAATGCCAGAAGGATACATCCAAGAGAG
AACCATCTTTTTCGAAGATGATGGCAATTACAAGACACGTGCGGAAGTTAAGTTCGAAGGTGATACGCTA
GTGTCCAGGATTGAACTTACAGGAACAGATTTCAAAGAGGATGGCAATATCCTAGGCAACAAAATGGAGT
ATAACTACAATGCAACTAATGTCTATATCGTTGCAGACAAGGCCAGAAATGGTATTAAAGTAAACTTTAA
GGTAAGACATAACATAAAAGATGGATCTGTCCAATTGGCAGACCATTACCAACAGAATACTCCTATTGGT
GACGGTCCAGTGCTGCTTCCAGATAATCACTACTTATCTACTCAATCAGCCTTGAGTAAAGACCCAAATG
AAAAGAGAGATCACATGATCTACCTTGAGTTTGTTACTGCTGCTGCTATAACTCATGGCATGGACGAATT
ATACAAATAAGGCGCGCCACTTCTAAATAAGCGAATTTCTTATGATTTATGATTTTTATTATTAAATAAG
TTATAAAAAAAATAAGTGTATACAAATTTTAAAGTGACTCTTAGGTTTTAAAACGAAAATTCTTATTCTT
GAGTAACTCTTTCCTGTAGGTCAGGTTGCTTTCTCAGGTATAGTATGAGGTCGCTCTTATTGACCACACC
TCTACCGGCAGATCCGCTAGGGATAACAGGGTAATATAGATCTGTTTAGCTTGCCTCGTCCCCGCCGGGT
CACCCGGCCAGCGACATGGAGGCCCAGAATACCCTCCTTGACAGTCTTGACGTGCGCAGCTCAGGGGCAT
GATGTGACTGTCGCCCGTACATTTAGCCCATACATCCCCATGTATAATCATTTGCATCCATACATTTTGA
TGGCCGCACGGCGCGAAGCAAAAATTACGGCTCCTCGCTGCAGACCTGCGAGCAGGGAAACGCTCCCCTC
ACAGACGCGTTGAATTGTCCCCACGCCGCGCCCCTGTAGAGAAATATAAAAGGTTAGGATTTGCCACTGA
GGTTCTTCTTTCATATACTTCCTTTTAAAATCTTGCTAGGATACAGTTCTCACATCACATCCGAACATAA
ACAACCATGGGTAAGGAAAAGACTCACGTTTCGAGGCCGCGATTAAATTCCAACATGGATGCTGATTTAT
ATGGGTATAAATGGGCTCGCGATAATGTCGGGCAATCAGGTGCGACAATCTATCGATTGTATGGGAAGCC
CGATGCGCCAGAGTTGTTTCTGAAACATGGCAAAGGTAGCGTTGCCAATGATGTTACAGATGAGATGGTC
AGACTAAACTGGCTGACGGAATTTATGCCTCTTCCGACCATCAAGCATTTTATCCGTACTCCTGATGATG
CATGGTTACTCACCACTGCGATCCCCGGCAAAACAGCATTCCAGGTATTAGAAGAATATCCTGATTCAGG
TGAAAATATTGTTGATGCGCTGGCAGTGTTCCTGCGCCGGTTGCATTCGATTCCTGTTTGTAATTGTCCT
TTTAACAGCGATCGCGTATTTCGTCTCGCTCAGGCGCAATCACGAATGAATAACGGTTTGGTTGATGCGA
GTGATTTTGATGACGAGCGTAATGGCTGGCCTGTTGAACAAGTCTGGAAAGAAATGCATAAGCTTTTGCC
ATTCTCACCGGATTCAGTCGTCACTCATGGTGATTTCTCACTTGATAACCTTATTTTTGACGAGGGGAAA
TTAATAGGTTGTATTGATGTTGGACGAGTCGGAATCGCAGACCGATACCAGGATCTTGCCATCCTATGGA
ACTGCCTCGGTGAGTTTTCTCCTTCATTACAGAAACGGCTTTTTCAAAAATATGGTATTGATAATCCTGA
TATGAATAAATTGCAGTTTCATTTGATGCTCGATGAGTTTTTCTAATCAGTACTGACAATAAAAAGATTC
TTGTTTTCAAGAACTTGTCATTTGTATAGTTTTTTTATATTGTAGTTGTTCTATTTTAATCAAATGTTAG
CGTGATTTATATTTTTTTTCGCCTCGACATCATCTGCCCAGATGCGAAGTTAAGTGCGCAGAAAGTAATA
TCATGCGTCAATCGTATGTGAATGCTGGTCGCTATACTGCTGTCGATTCGATACTAACGCCGCCATCCAG
TTTAAACGAGCTCGAATTCATCGATGATATCAGATCCACTAGTGGCCTATGCGGCCGCGGATCTGCCGGT
CTCCCTATAGTGAGTCGTATTAATTTCGATAAGCCAGGTTAACCTGCATTAATGAATCGGCCAACGCGCG
GGGAGAGGCGGTTTGCGTATTGGGCGCTCTTCCGCTTCCTCGCTCACTGACTCGCTGCGCTCGGTCGTTC
GGCTGCGGCGAGCGGTATCAGCTCACTCAAAGGCGGTAATACGGTTATCCACAGAATCAGGGGATAACGC
AGGAAAGAACATGTGAGCAAAAGGCCAGCAAAAGGCCAGGAACCGTAAAAAGGCCGCGTTGCTGGCGTTT
TTCCATAGGCTCCGCCCCCCTGACGAGCATCACAAAAATCGACGCTCAAGTCAGAGGTGGCGAAACCCGA
CAGGACTATAAAGATACCAGGCGTTTCCCCCTGGAAGCTCCCTCGTGCGCTCTCCTGTTCCGACCCTGCC
GCTTACCGGATACCTGTCCGCCTTTCTCCCTTCGGGAAGCGTGGCGCTTTCTCAATGCTCACGCTGTAGG
TATCTCAGTTCGGTGTAGGTCGTTCGCTCCAAGCTGGGCTGTGTGCACGAACCCCCCGTTCAGCCCGACC
GCTGCGCCTTATCCGGTAACTATCGTCTTGAGTCCAACCCGGTAAGACACGACTTATCGCCACTGGCAGC
AGCCACTGGTAACAGGATTAGCAGAGCGAGGTATGTAGGCGGTGCTACAGAGTTCTTGAAGTGGTGGCCT
AACTACGGCTACACTAGAAGGACAGTATTTGGTATCTGCGCTCTGCTGAAGCCAGTTACCTTCGGAAAAA
GAGTTGGTAGCTCTTGATCCGGCAAACAAACCACCGCTGGTAGCGGTGGTTTTTTTGTTTGCAAGCAGCA
GATTACGCGCAGAAAAAAAGGATCTCAAGAAGATCCTTTGATCTTTTCTACGGGGTCTGACGCTCAGTGG
AACGAAAACTCACGTTAAGGGATTTTGGTCATGAGATTATCAAAAAGGATCTTCACCTAGATCCTTTTAA
ATTAAAAATGAAGTTTTAAATCAATCTAAAGTATATATGAGTAAACTTGGTCTGACAGTTACCAATGCTT
AATCAGTGAGGCACCTATCTCAGCGATCTGTCTATTTCGTTCATCCATAGTTGCCTGACTCCCCGTCGTG
TAGATAACTACGATACGGGAGGGCTTACCATCTGGCCCCAGTGCTGCAATGATACCGCGAGACCCACGCT
CACCGGCTCCAGATTTATCAGCAATAAACCAGCCAGCCGGAAGGGCCGAGCGCAGAAGTGGTCCTGCAAC
TTTATCCGCCTCCATCCAGTCTATTAATTGTTGCCGGGAAGCTAGAGTAAGTAGTTCGCCAGTTAATAGT
TTGCGCAACGTTGTTGCCATTGCTACAGGCATCGTGGTGTCACGCTCGTCGTTTGGTATGGCTTCATTCA
GCTCCGGTTCCCAACGATCAAGGCGAGTTACATGATCCCCCATGTTGTGCAAAAAAGCGGTTAGCTCCTT
CGGTCCTCCGATCGTTGTCAGAAGTAAGTTGGCCGCAGTGTTATCACTCATGGTTATGGCAGCACTGCAT
AATTCTCTTACTGTCATGCCATCCGTAAGATGCTTTTCTGTGACTGGTGAGTACTCAACCAAGTCATTCT
GAGAATAGTGTATGCGGCGACCGAGTTGCTCTTGCCCGGCGTCAATACGGGATAATACCGCGCCACATAG
CAGAACTTTAAAAGTGCTCATCATTGGAAAACGTTCTTCGGGGCGAAAACTCTCAAGGATCTTACCGCTG
TTGAGATCCAGTTCGATGTAACCCACTCGTGCACCCAACTGATCTTCAGCATCTTTTACTTTCACCAGCG
TTTCTGGGTGAGCAAAAACAGGAAGGCAAAATGCCGCAAAAAAGGGAATAAGGGCGACACGGAAATGTTG
AATACTCATACTCTTCCTTTTTCAATATTATTGAAGCATTTATCAGGGTTATTGTCTCATGAGCGGATAC
ATATTTGAATGTATTTAGAAAAATAAACAAATAGGGGTTCCGCGCACATTTCCCCGAAAAGTGCCACCTG
ACGTCTAAGAAACCATTATTATCATGACATTAACCTATAAAAATAGGCGTATCACGAGGCCCTT
