>Addgene plasmid #44948 | pFA6a-link-yoPS-CFP2-Kan | addgene partial sequence | sequence record 72563 | Sp6 5'-ATTTAGGTGACACTATAG-3'
GTCGACGGATCGGTGACGGTGCTGGTTTAATTAACATGTCCAAAGGAGCCGAATTGTTTACAGGTATTGT
TCCTATCCTCATAGAATTGAACGGTGATGTAAACGGTCATAAGTTTTCTGTCAGCGGAGAAGGTGAAGGG
GATGCTACCTATGGTAAACTAACTCTGAAATTCATTTGTACAACCGGCAAGTTGCCAGTTCCTTGGCCTA
CATTAGTGGCTACATTATCATACGGGGTTCAGTGCTTTTCTAGATATCCAGACCACATGAAACAACATGA
TTTCTTTAAGTCAGCAATGCCAGAAGGATACATCCAAGAGAGAACCATCTTTTTCGAAGATGATGGCAAT
TACAAGACACGTGCGGAAGTTAAGTTCGAAGGTGATACGCTAGTGTCCAGGATTGAACTTACAGGAACAG
ATTTCAAAGAGGATGGCAATATCCTAGGCAACAAAATGGAGTATAACTACAATGCAACTAATGTCTATAT
CGTTGCAGACAAGGCCAGAAATGGTATTAAAGTAAACTTTAAGGTAAGACATAACATAAAAGATGGATCT
GTCCAATTGGCAGACCATTACCAACAGAATACTCCTATTGGTGACGGTCCAGTGCTGCTTCCAGATAATC
ACTACTTATCTACTCAATCAGCCTTGAGTAAAGACCCAAATGAAAAGAGAGATCACATGATCTACCTTGA
GTTTGTTACTGCTGCTGCTATAACTCATGGCATGGACGAATTATACAAATAAGGCGCGCCACTTCTAAAT
AAGCGAATTTCTTATGATTTATGATTTTT
