>Addgene plasmid #44948 | pFA6a-link-yoPS-CFP2-Kan | addgene partial sequence | sequence record 72774 | T7
GGATCTGATATCATCGATGAATTCGAGCTCGTTTAAACTGGATGGCGGCGTTAGTATCGAATCGACAGCA
GTATAGCGACCAGCATTCACATACGATTGACGCATGATATTACTTTCTGCGCACTTAACTTCGCATCTGG
GCAGATGATGTCGAGGCGAAAAAAAATATAAATCACGCTAACATTTGATTAAAATAGAACAACTACAATA
TAAAAAAACTATACAAATGACAAGTTCTTGAAAACAAGAATCTTTTTATTGTCAGTACTGATTAGAAAAA
CTCATCGAGCATCAAATGAAACTGCAATTTATTCATATCAGGATTATCAATACCATATTTTTGAAAAAGC
CGTTTCTGTAATGAAGGAGAAAACTCACCGAGGCAGTTCCATAGGATGGCAAGATCCTGGTATCGGTCTG
CGATTCCGACTCGTCCAACATCAATACAACCTATTAATTTCCCCTCGTCAAAAATAAGGTTATCAAGTGA
GAAATCACCATGAGTGACGACTGAATCCGGTGAGAATGGCAAAAGCTTATGCATTTCTTTCCAGACTTGT
TCAACAGGCCAGCCATTACGCTCGTCATCAAAATCACTCGCATCAACCAAACCGTTATTCATTCGTGATT
GCGCCTGAGCGAGACGAAATACGCGATCGCTGTTAAAAGGACAATTACAAACAGGAATCGAATGCAACCG
GCGCAGGAACACTGCCAGCGCATCAACAATATTTTCACCTGAATCAGGATATTCTTCTAATACCTGGAAT
GCTGTTTTGCCGGGGATCGCAGTGGTGAGTAACCATGCATCATCAGGAGTACGGATAAAA
